Addgene plasmid #130570: pTK_Citrine_Nanotag_24_positive_Control
Purpose: Enhancer cloning nanotag reporter vector
Depositing lab: Tatjana Sauka-Spengler. Depositing organization: University of Oxford. Publication: Reconstruction of the Global Neural Crest Gene Regulatory Network In Vivo. Williams RM, Candido-Ferreira I, Repapi E, Gavriouchkina D, Senanayake U, Ling ITC, Telenius J, Taylor S, Hughes J, Sauka-Spengler T. Dev Cell. 2019 Oct 21;51(2):255-276.e7. doi: 10.1016/j.devcel.2019.10.003. PubMed 31639368.
Backbone
  Vector backbone: pTK_BsmBI
  Backbone size w/o insert (bp): 4670
  Vector type: Enhancer cloning nanotag reporter vector
Growth in bacteria
  Bacterial resistance: Ampicillin, 100 μg/mL
  Growth temperature: 37°C
  Growth strain: DH5alpha
  Copy number: Low Copy
Gene/Insert
  Gene/Insert name: FoxD3_cranial_neural_crest_enhancer_NC1
  Species: G. gallus (chicken)
  Insert size (bp): 550
  Promoter: thymidine kinase minimal promoter
  Cloning method: Restriction Enzyme; 5′ cloning site Unknown (unknown if destroyed)
  Sequencing primers: 5′ pTK forward CTAGCAAAATAGGCTGTCCC; 3′ pTK reverse ATATTTCTTCCGGGGACACC
Terms and licenses: Academic/Nonprofit Terms; Industry Terms: Not Available to Industry
How to cite: pTK_Citrine_Nanotag_24_positive_Control was a gift from Tatjana Sauka-Spengler (Addgene plasmid # 130570 ; http://n2t.net/addgene:130570 ; RRID:Addgene_130570)
