[The description below was written by a language model from this plasmid's Addgene catalogue record and pLannotate feature annotations shown in this document.]
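Description:
pTK_Citrine_Nanotag_24_positive_Control is an enhancer-reporter plasmid built on the pTK_BsmBI backbone, designed for testing candidate cis-regulatory elements by fluorescent readout. Here it carries a roughly 550 bp chicken (G. gallus) FoxD3 cranial neural crest enhancer, NC1, and the name indicates that it serves as a positive control for this vector series. The plasmid is propagated in E. coli under ampicillin selection (AmpR with its bla promoter) from a ColE1/pUC-type origin. The catalogue lists it as low copy even though the annotation software labels that origin class as high copy. An f1 phage origin is also present, along with short lacZα, tetracycline-resistance and SV40 large T fragments that appear to be backbone remnants.

The reporter unit consists of the herpes simplex virus thymidine kinase minimal promoter, a chimeric β-globin/immunoglobulin intron that promotes efficient processing of the transcript, the yellow fluorescent protein Citrine, and an SV40 polyadenylation signal. A minimal promoter has little activity alone, so Citrine expression depends on the enhancer cloned upstream of it. The enhancer itself is not annotated, but in both sequence records an unannotated stretch of about 700 bp lies between the upstream insulating elements and the TK promoter, consistent with its location. Those upstream elements, a synthetic poly(A) signal and the human α2-globin RNA polymerase II pause site, limit read-through transcription from the backbone that could produce background signal. The "Nanotag 24" in the name implies a unique sequence tag in the transcript, but no such feature is annotated and the record does not describe it. The two full-sequence records are the same length and carry the same features, differing only in their start coordinate.
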