Features (pLannotate 1.2.2; 13 found; start..end, strand, type, name):
      1..49      +  polyA_signal   poly(A) signal: synthetic polyadenylation signal
     63..154     +  misc_feature   pause site: RNA polymerase II transcriptional pause signal from the human α2 globin gene
    862..1007    +  promoter       HSV TK promoter: herpes simplex virus thymidine kinase promoter
   1085..1217    +  intron         chimeric intron: chimera between introns from human β-globin and immunoglobulin heavy chain genes
   1277..1993    +  CDS            Citrine: Citrine is a basic (constitutively fluorescent) yellow fluorescent protein published in 2001, derived from Aequorea victoria. It has moderate acid sensitivity.
   2166..2287    -  polyA_signal   SV40 poly(A) signal: SV40 polyadenylation signal
   2310..2378    -  CDS            large T antigen (fragment): large T antigen from SV40 (simian virus 40)
   2394..2526    +  CDS            TcR (fragment): tetracycline efflux protein; tet; confers resistance to tetracycline
   2706..3294    -  rep_origin     ori: high-copy-number ColE1/pMB1/pBR322/pUC origin of replication
   3465..4325    -  CDS            AmpR: β-lactamase; bla; confers resistance to ampicillin, carbenicillin, and related antibiotics
   4326..4430    -  promoter       AmpR promoter: bla
   4457..4885    +  rep_origin     f1 ori (sequence partly withheld): f1 bacteriophage origin of replication; arrow indicates direction of (+) strand synthesis
   4917..4984    -  CDS            lacZα (fragment): LacZα fragment of β-galactosidase; lacZ fragment
>Addgene plasmid #130570 | pTK_Citrine_Nanotag_24_positive_Control | depositor full sequence | sequence record 249886 | pTK_Citrine_Nanotag_24_positive_Control sequence 5042 bps
AATAAAATATCTTTATTTTCATTACATCTGTGTGTTGGTTTTTTGTGTGAATCGATAGTACTAACATACG
CTCTCCATCAAAACAAAACGAAACAAAACAAACTAGCAAAATAGGCTGTCCCCAGTGCAAGTGCAGGTGC
CAGAACATTTCTCTATCGATAGGTACCGAGCTCGAGTTGCCAGGAGCTTTCCACCAACACTTAACCTTTA
TGAAGAACCAAATTATTTTGTTCCATGACTAAGAAAAATCTGGCGATATATAATTAAAACAACAAAGAAG
AGTCCCATTCTATACAAGTGTAATTACGTTCATGTGGTATCACTGTAATTGAAACACAGAAGATGTTTCA
GTCTGTATTAAAAGAGAATTTCTTTCAGTGGGTTTCCTGAAGCTCATTAGATATTCCCTGGCCTATTCTC
CTAAGTAATTAGATTTTAACAGGATTTTCAACAGATCAGAGCAATCTCTGTGGGTGCCAATAGGAGACTC
TCCCTCTGGCCTTACCAGCAGGGCAGCATGGATAACATCCAGGCTGGGAGTTAATAGGACAATTACTGGC
CTCTTTTAAATGAGTTACATTAATGCACTTAAGCTAAATGGCTCTGCATATGATTAAATATTAACATCTG
CAAAATATGAAATCATGATATGCAATCAAGTTTTGTTGTTTTAATTTCCCAAATGTCGGATTTTGGTGGT
GTATGTAAATGTGCATTGGATAGTGTATGTTAAACTGTTGGCTAGCCCGGGCTCGAGATCTGCGATCTAA
GTAAGCTTGCTGCTTCATCCCCGTGGCCCGTTGCTCGCGTTTGCTGGCGGTGTCCCCGGAAGAAATATAT
TTGCATGTCTTTAGTTCTATGATGACACAAACCCCGCCCAGCGTCTTGTCATTGGCGAATTCGAACACGC
AGATGCAGTCGGGGCGGCGCGGTCCCAGGTCCACTTCGCATATTAAGGTGACGCGTGTGGCCTCGAACAC
CGAGCGACCCTGCAGCGACCCGCTTAACAGCGTCAACAGCGTGCCGCAGATCCCAAGCTTGCGGCCGCTT
AAGCTGCAGAAGTTGGTCGTGAGGCACTGGGCAGGTAAGTATCAAGGTTACAAGACAGGTTTAAGGAGAC
CAATAGAAACTGGGCTTGTCGAGACAGAGAAGACTCTTGCGTTTCTGATAGGCACCTATTGGTCTTACTG
ACATCCACTTTGCCTTTCTCTCCACAGGTGTCCACTCCCAGGTTCAATACAGCTCTTAAGCGGCCGCAAG
CTAGCTTGCCGCCACCATGGTGAGCAAGGGCGAGGAGCTGTTCACCGGGGTGGTGCCCATCCTGGTCGAG
CTGGACGGCGACGTAAACGGCCACAAGTTCAGCGTGTCCGGCGAGGGCGAGGGCGATGCCACCTACGGCA
AGCTGACCCTGAAGTTCATCTGCACCACCGGCAAGCTGCCCGTGCCCTGGCCCACCCTCGTGACCACCTT
CGGCTACGGCCTGATGTGCTTCGCCCGCTACCCCGACCACATGAAGCAGCACGACTTCTTCAAGTCCGCC
ATGCCCGAAGGCTACGTCCAGGAGCGCACCATCTTCTTCAAGGACGACGGCAACTACAAGACCCGCGCCG
AGGTGAAGTTCGAGGGCGACACCCTGGTGAACCGCATCGAGCTGAAGGGCATCGACTTCAAGGAGGACGG
CAACATCCTGGGGCACAAGCTGGAGTACAACTACAACAGCCACAACGTCTATATCATGGCCGACAAGCAG
AAGAACGGCATCAAGGTGAACTTCAAGATCCGCCACAACATCGAGGACGGCAGCGTGCAGCTCGCCGACC
ACTACCAGCAGAACACCCCCATCGGCGACGGCCCCGTGCTGCTGCCCGACAACCACTACCTGAGCTACCA
GTCCGCCCTGAGCAAAGACCCCAACGAGAAGCGCGATCACATGGTCCTGCTGGAGTTCGTGACCGCCGCC
GGGATCACTCTCGGCATGGACGAGCTGTACAAGTGAGCCTCTAGACTCCCTCAGCGGCGCGCCTGTCGAA
GCTAAAAGTGCTCGAGCCCAATACCATTTCGGAATCTCGCGTGGCGTTAGTATGCCACTCGATGGTAGGG
GAACGCAGAATGCCAGATCTCACGTGTCTAGAGTCGGGGCGGCCGGCCGCTTCGAGCAGACATGATAAGA
TACATTGATGAGTTTGGACAAACCACAACTAGAATGCAGTGAAAAAAATGCTTTATTTGTGAAATTTGTG
ATGCTATTGCTTTATTTGTAACCATTATAAGCTGCAATAAACAAGTTAACAACAACAATTGCATTCATTT
TATGTTTCAGGTTCAGGGGGAGGTGTGGGAGGTTTTTTAAAGCAAGTAAAACCTCTACAAATGTGGTAAA
ATCGATAAGGATCCGTCGACCGATGCCCTTGAGAGCCTTCAACCCAGTCAGCTCCTTCCGGTGGGCGCGG
GGCATGACTATCGTCGCCGCACTTATGACTGTCTTCTTTATCATGCAACTCGTAGGACAGGTGCCGGCAG
CGCTCTTCCGCTTCCTCGCTCACTGACTCGCTGCGCTCGGTCGTTCGGCTGCGGCGAGCGGTATCAGCTC
ACTCAAAGGCGGTAATACGGTTATCCACAGAATCAGGGGATAACGCAGGAAAGAACATGTGAGCAAAAGG
CCAGCAAAAGGCCAGGAACCGTAAAAAGGCCGCGTTGCTGGCGTTTTTCCATAGGCTCCGCCCCCCTGAC
GAGCATCACAAAAATCGACGCTCAAGTCAGAGGTGGCGAAACCCGACAGGACTATAAAGATACCAGGCGT
TTCCCCCTGGAAGCTCCCTCGTGCGCTCTCCTGTTCCGACCCTGCCGCTTACCGGATACCTGTCCGCCTT
TCTCCCTTCGGGAAGCGTGGCGCTTTCTCAATGCTCACGCTGTAGGTATCTCAGTTCGGTGTAGGTCGTT
CGCTCCAAGCTGGGCTGTGTGCACGAACCCCCCGTTCAGCCCGACCGCTGCGCCTTATCCGGTAACTATC
GTCTTGAGTCCAACCCGGTAAGACACGACTTATCGCCACTGGCAGCAGCCACTGGTAACAGGATTAGCAG
AGCGAGGTATGTAGGCGGTGCTACAGAGTTCTTGAAGTGGTGGCCTAACTACGGCTACACTAGAAGGACA
GTATTTGGTATCTGCGCTCTGCTGAAGCCAGTTACCTTCGGAAAAAGAGTTGGTAGCTCTTGATCCGGCA
AACAAACCACCGCTGGTAGCGGTGGTTTTTTTGTTTGCAAGCAGCAGATTACGCGCAGAAAAAAAGGATC
TCAAGAAGATCCTTTGATCTTTTCTACGGGGTCTGACGCTCAGTGGAACGAAAACTCACGTTAAGGGATT
TTGGTCATGAGATTATCAAAAAGGATCTTCACCTAGATCCTTTTAAATTAAAAATGAAGTTTTAAATCAA
TCTAAAGTATATATGAGTAAACTTGGTCTGACAGTTACCAATGCTTAATCAGTGAGGCACCTATCTCAGC
GATCTGTCTATTTCGTTCATCCATAGTTGCCTGACTCCCCGTCGTGTAGATAACTACGATACGGGAGGGC
TTACCATCTGGCCCCAGTGCTGCAATGATACCGCGAGACCCACGCTCACCGGCTCCAGATTTATCAGCAA
TAAACCAGCCAGCCGGAAGGGCCGAGCGCAGAAGTGGTCCTGCAACTTTATCCGCCTCCATCCAGTCTAT
TAATTGTTGCCGGGAAGCTAGAGTAAGTAGTTCGCCAGTTAATAGTTTGCGCAACGTTGTTGCCATTGCT
ACAGGCATCGTGGTGTCACGCTCGTCGTTTGGTATGGCTTCATTCAGCTCCGGTTCCCAACGATCAAGGC
GAGTTACATGATCCCCCATGTTGTGCAAAAAAGCGGTTAGCTCCTTCGGTCCTCCGATCGTTGTCAGAAG
TAAGTTGGCCGCAGTGTTATCACTCATGGTTATGGCAGCACTGCATAATTCTCTTACTGTCATGCCATCC
GTAAGATGCTTTTCTGTGACTGGTGAGTACTCAACCAAGTCATTCTGAGAATAGTGTATGCGGCGACCGA
GTTGCTCTTGCCCGGCGTCAATACGGGATAATACCGCGCCACATAGCAGAACTTTAAAAGTGCTCATCAT
TGGAAAACGTTCTTCGGGGCGAAAACTCTCAAGGATCTTACCGCTGTTGAGATCCAGTTCGATGTAACCC
ACTCGTGCACCCAACTGATCTTCAGCATCTTTTACTTTCACCAGCGTTTCTGGGTGAGCAAAAACAGGAA
GGCAAAATGCCGCAAAAAAGGGAATAAGGGCGACACGGAAATGTTGAATACTCATACTCTTCCTTTTTCA
ATATTATTGAAGCATTTATCAGGGTTATTGTCTCATGAGCGGATACATATTTGAATGTATTTAGAAAAAT
AAACAAATAGGGGTTCCGCGCACATTTCCCCGAAAAGTGCCACCTG
[124 nt withheld, positions 4457-4580]
C
[91 nt withheld, positions 4582-4672]
A
[49 nt withheld, positions 4674-4722]
CCTTTGACGTTGGAGTCCACGTTCTTT
[37 nt withheld, positions 4750-4786]
ACCCTATCTCGGTCTATTCTTTTGATTTATAAGGGATTTTGCCGATTTCGGCCTATTGGTTAAAAAATGA
GCTGATTTAACAAAAATTTAACGCGAATTTTAACAAAATATTAACGCTTACAATTTGCCATTCGCCATTC
AGGCTGCGCAACTGTTGGGAAGGGCGATCGGTGCGGGCCTCTTCGCTATTACGCCAGCCCAAGCTACCAT
GATAAGTAAGTAATATTAAGGTACGGGAGGTACTTGGAGCGGCCGC
