Features (pLannotate 1.2.2; 13 found; start..end, strand, type, name):
    459..604     +  promoter       HSV TK promoter: herpes simplex virus thymidine kinase promoter
    682..814     +  intron         chimeric intron: chimera between introns from human β-globin and immunoglobulin heavy chain genes
    874..1590    +  CDS            Citrine: Citrine is a basic (constitutively fluorescent) yellow fluorescent protein published in 2001, derived from Aequorea victoria. It has moderate acid sensitivity.
   1763..1884    -  polyA_signal   SV40 poly(A) signal: SV40 polyadenylation signal
   1907..1975    -  CDS            large T antigen (fragment): large T antigen from SV40 (simian virus 40)
   1991..2123    +  CDS            TcR (fragment): tetracycline efflux protein; tet; confers resistance to tetracycline
   2303..2891    -  rep_origin     ori: high-copy-number ColE1/pMB1/pBR322/pUC origin of replication
   3062..3922    -  CDS            AmpR: β-lactamase; bla; confers resistance to ampicillin, carbenicillin, and related antibiotics
   3923..4027    -  promoter       AmpR promoter: bla
   4054..4482    +  rep_origin     f1 ori (sequence partly withheld): f1 bacteriophage origin of replication; arrow indicates direction of (+) strand synthesis
   4514..4581    -  CDS            lacZα (fragment): LacZα fragment of β-galactosidase; lacZ fragment
   4640..4688    +  polyA_signal   poly(A) signal: synthetic polyadenylation signal
   4702..4793    +  misc_feature   pause site: RNA polymerase II transcriptional pause signal from the human α2 globin gene
>Addgene plasmid #130570 | pTK_Citrine_Nanotag_24_positive_Control | addgene full sequence | sequence record 257586 | Addgene NGS Result
TTCCCTGGCCTATTCTCCTAAGTAATTAGATTTTAACAGGATTTTCAACAGATCAGAGCAATCTCTGTGG
GTGCCAATAGGGGACTCTCCCTCTGGCCTTACCAGCAGGGCAGCATGGATAACATCCAGGCTGGGAGTTA
ATAGGACAATTACTGGCCTCTTTTAAATGAGTTACATTAATGCACTTAAGCTAAATGGCTCTGCATATGA
TTAAATATTAACATCTGCAAAATATGAAATCATGATATGCAATCAAGTTTTGTTGTTTTAATTTCCCAAA
TGCCGGATTTTGGTGGTGTATGTAAATGTGCATTGGATAGTGTATGTTAAACTGTTGGCTAGCCCGGGCT
CGAGATCTGCGATCTAAGTAAGCTTGCTGCTTCATCCCCGTGGCCCGTTGCTCGCGTTTGCTGGCGGTGT
CCCCGGAAGAAATATATTTGCATGTCTTTAGTTCTATGATGACACAAACCCCGCCCAGCGTCTTGTCATT
GGCGAATTCGAACACGCAGATGCAGTCGGGGCGGCGCGGTCCCAGGTCCACTTCGCATATTAAGGTGACG
CGTGTGGCCTCGAACACCGAGCGACCCTGCAGCGACCCGCTTAACAGCGTCAACAGCGTGCCGCAGATCC
CAAGCTTGCGGCCGCTTAAGCTGCAGAAGTTGGTCGTGAGGCACTGGGCAGGTAAGTATCAAGGTTACAA
GACAGGTTTAAGGAGACCAATAGAAACTGGGCTTGTCGAGACAGAGAAGACTCTTGCGTTTCTGATAGGC
ACCTATTGGTCTTACTGACATCCACTTTGCCTTTCTCTCCACAGGTGTCCACTCCCAGGTTCAATACAGC
TCTTAAGCGGCCGCAAGCTAGCTTGCCGCCACCATGGTGAGCAAGGGCGAGGAGCTGTTCACCGGGGTGG
TGCCCATCCTGGTCGAGCTGGACGGCGACGTAAACGGCCACAAGTTCAGCGTGTCCGGCGAGGGCGAGGG
CGATGCCACCTACGGCAAGCTGACCCTGAAGTTCATCTGCACCACCGGCAAGCTGCCCGTGCCCTGGCCC
ACCCTCGTGACCACCTTCGGCTACGGCCTGATGTGCTTCGCCCGCTACCCCGACCACATGAAGCAGCACG
ACTTCTTCAAGTCCGCCATGCCCGAAGGCTACGTCCAGGAGCGCACCATCTTCTTCAAGGACGACGGCAA
CTACAAGACCCGCGCCGAGGTGAAGTTCGAGGGCGACACCCTGGTGAACCGCATCGAGCTGAAGGGCATC
GACTTCAAGGAGGACGGCAACATCCTGGGGCACAAGCTGGAGTACAACTACAACAGCCACAACGTCTATA
TCATGGCCGACAAGCAGAAGAACGGCATCAAGGTGAACTTCAAGATCCGCCACAACATCGAGGACGGCAG
CGTGCAGCTCGCCGACCACTACCAGCAGAACACCCCCATCGGCGACGGCCCCGTGCTGCTGCCCGACAAC
CACTACCTGAGCTACCAGTCCGCCCTGAGCAAAGACCCCAACGAGAAGCGCGATCACATGGTCCTGCTGG
AGTTCGTGACCGCCGCCGGGATCACTCTCGGCATGGACGAGCTGTACAAGTGAGCCTCTAGACTCCCTCA
GCGGCGCGCCTGTCGAAGCTAAAAGTGCTCGAGCCCAATACCATTTCGGAATCTCGCGTGGCGTTAGTAT
GCCACTCGATGGTAGGGGAACGCAGAATGCCAGATCTCACGTGTCTAGAGTCGGGGCGGCCGGCCGCTTC
GAGCAGACATGATAAGATACATTGATGAGTTTGGACAAACCACAACTAGAATGCAGTGAAAAAAATGCTT
TATTTGTGAAATTTGTGATGCTATTGCTTTATTTGTAACCATTATAAGCTGCAATAAACAAGTTAACAAC
AACAATTGCATTCATTTTATGTTTCAGGTTCAGGGGGAGGTGTGGGAGGTTTTTTAAAGCAAGTAAAACC
TCTACAAATGTGGTAAAATCGATAAGGATCCGTCGACCGATGCCCTTGAGAGCCTTCAACCCAGTCAGCT
CCTTCCGGTGGGCGCGGGGCATGACTATCGTCGCCGCACTTATGACTGTCTTCTTTATCATGCAACTCGT
AGGACAGGTGCCGGCAGCGCTCTTCCGCTTCCTCGCTCACTGACTCGCTGCGCTCGGTCGTTCGGCTGCG
GCGAGCGGTATCAGCTCACTCAAAGGCGGTAATACGGTTATCCACAGAATCAGGGGATAACGCAGGAAAG
AACATGTGAGCAAAAGGCCAGCAAAAGGCCAGGAACCGTAAAAAGGCCGCGTTGCTGGCGTTTTTCCATA
GGCTCCGCCCCCCTGACGAGCATCACAAAAATCGACGCTCAAGTCAGAGGTGGCGAAACCCGACAGGACT
ATAAAGATACCAGGCGTTTCCCCCTGGAAGCTCCCTCGTGCGCTCTCCTGTTCCGACCCTGCCGCTTACC
GGATACCTGTCCGCCTTTCTCCCTTCGGGAAGCGTGGCGCTTTCTCATAGCTCACGCTGTAGGTATCTCA
GTTCGGTGTAGGTCGTTCGCTCCAAGCTGGGCTGTGTGCACGAACCCCCCGTTCAGCCCGACCGCTGCGC
CTTATCCGGTAACTATCGTCTTGAGTCCAACCCGGTAAGACACGACTTATCGCCACTGGCAGCAGCCACT
GGTAACAGGATTAGCAGAGCGAGGTATGTAGGCGGTGCTACAGAGTTCTTGAAGTGGTGGCCTAACTACG
GCTACACTAGAAGAACAGTATTTGGTATCTGCGCTCTGCTGAAGCCAGTTACCTTCGGAAAAAGAGTTGG
TAGCTCTTGATCCGGCAAACAAACCACCGCTGGTAGCGGTGGTTTTTTTGTTTGCAAGCAGCAGATTACG
CGCAGAAAAAAAGGATCTCAAGAAGATCCTTTGATCTTTTCTACGGGGTCTGACGCTCAGTGGAACGAAA
ACTCACGTTAAGGGATTTTGGTCATGAGATTATCAAAAAGGATCTTCACCTAGATCCTTTTAAATTAAAA
ATGAAGTTTTAAATCAATCTAAAGTATATATGAGTAAACTTGGTCTGACAGTTACCAATGCTTAATCAGT
GAGGCACCTATCTCAGCGATCTGTCTATTTCGTTCATCCATAGTTGCCTGACTCCCCGTCGTGTAGATAA
CTACGATACGGGAGGGCTTACCATCTGGCCCCAGTGCTGCAATGATACCGCGAGACCCACGCTCACCGGC
TCCAGATTTATCAGCAATAAACCAGCCAGCCGGAAGGGCCGAGCGCAGAAGTGGTCCTGCAACTTTATCC
GCCTCCATCCAGTCTATTAATTGTTGCCGGGAAGCTAGAGTAAGTAGTTCGCCAGTTAATAGTTTGCGCA
ACGTTGTTGCCATTGCTACAGGCATCGTGGTGTCACGCTCGTCGTTTGGTATGGCTTCATTCAGCTCCGG
TTCCCAACGATCAAGGCGAGTTACATGATCCCCCATGTTGTGCAAAAAAGCGGTTAGCTCCTTCGGTCCT
CCGATCGTTGTCAGAAGTAAGTTGGCCGCAGTGTTATCACTCATGGTTATGGCAGCACTGCATAATTCTC
TTACTGTCATGCCATCCGTAAGATGCTTTTCTGTGACTGGTGAGTACTCAACCAAGTCATTCTGAGAATA
GTGTATGCGGCGACCGAGTTGCTCTTGCCCGGCGTCAATACGGGATAATACCGCGCCACATAGCAGAACT
TTAAAAGTGCTCATCATTGGAAAACGTTCTTCGGGGCGAAAACTCTCAAGGATCTTACCGCTGTTGAGAT
CCAGTTCGATGTAACCCACTCGTGCACCCAACTGATCTTCAGCATCTTTTACTTTCACCAGCGTTTCTGG
GTGAGCAAAAACAGGAAGGCAAAATGCCGCAAAAAAGGGAATAAGGGCGACACGGAAATGTTGAATACTC
ATACTCTTCCTTTTTCAATATTATTGAAGCATTTATCAGGGTTATTGTCTCATGAGCGGATACATATTTG
AATGTATTTAGAAAAATAAACAAATAGGGGTTCCGCGCACATTTCCCCGAAAAGTGCCACCTG
[124 nt withheld, positions 4054-4177]
C
[91 nt withheld, positions 4179-4269]
A
[49 nt withheld, positions 4271-4319]
CCTTTGACGTTGGAGTCCACGTTCTTT
[37 nt withheld, positions 4347-4383]
ACCCTATCTCGGTCTATTCTTTTGATTTATAAGGGATTTTGCCGATTTCGGCCTATTGGTTAAAAAATGA
GCTGATTTAACAAAAATTTAACGCGAATTTTAACAAAATATTAACGCTTACAATTTGCCATTCGCCATTC
AGGCTGCGCAACTGTTGGGAAGGGCGATCGGTGCGGGCCTCTTCGCTATTACGCCAGCCCAAGCTACCAT
GATAAGTAAGTAATATTAAGGTACGGGAGGTACTTGGAGCGGCCGCAATAAAATATCTTTATTTTCATTA
CATCTGTGTGTTGGTTTTTTGTGTGAATCGATAGTACTAACATACGCTCTCCATCAAAACAAAACGAAAC
AAAACAAACTAGCAAAATAGGCTGTCCCCAGTGCAAGTGCAGGTGCCAGAACATTTCTCTATCGATAGGT
ACCGAGCTCGAGTTGCCAGGAGCTTTCCACCAACACTTAACCTTTATGAAGAACCAAATTATTTTGTTCC
ATGACTAAGAAAAATCTGGCGATATATAATTAAAACAACAAAGAAGAGTCCCATTCTATACAAGTGTAAT
TACGTTCATGTGGTATCACTGTAATTGAAACACAGAAGATGTTTCAGTCTGTATTAAAAGAGAATTTCTT
TCAGTGGGTTTCCTGAAGCTCATTAGATA
